Addgene plasmid #143908: TFORF1039
Purpose: Lentiviral vector for overexpressing transcription factor ORFs with unique 24-bp barcodes. Barcodes facilitate identification of transcription factors in pooled screens.
Depositing lab: Feng Zhang. Depositing organization: Broad Institute. Publication: A transcription factor atlas of directed differentiation. Joung J, Ma S, Tay T, Geiger-Schuller KR, Kirchgatterer PC, Verdine VK, Guo B, Arias-Garcia MA, Allen WE, Singh A, Kuksenko O, Abudayyeh OO, Gootenberg JS, Fu Z, Macrae RK, Buenrostro JD, Regev A, Zhang F. Cell. 2023 Jan 5;186(1):209-229.e26. doi: 10.1016/j.cell.2022.11.026. PubMed 36608654.
Backbone
  Vector backbone: pLX_TRC317
  Backbone manufacturer: Broad Institute Genetic Perturbation Platform
  Backbone size w/o insert (bp): 8264
  Vector type: Mammalian Expression, Lentiviral
  Selectable markers: Puromycin
Growth in bacteria
  Bacterial resistance: Ampicillin, 100 μg/mL
  Growth temperature: 37°C
  Growth strain: NEB Stable
  Copy number: High Copy
Gene/Insert
  Gene/Insert name: TSC22D1
  Species: H. sapiens (human)
  Insert size (bp): 1814
  Entrez Gene: TSC22D1 (a.k.a. Ptg-2, TGFB1I4, TSC22)
  Promoter: EF1a
  Cloning method: Unknown
  Sequencing primers: 5′ GGGTGGAGACTGAAGTTAGGCCAG; 3′ CACATAGCGTAAAAGGAGCAACATAG
Terms and licenses: Academic/Nonprofit Terms; Industry Terms: Not Available to Industry
Depositor comments: NM_001243799,ENST00000501704 . The transcription factor ORF portion of this plasmid was synthesized by Genewiz. Please test multiple small colonies in case of plasmid recombination. To make this collection available in a timely manner, a portion of this collection was not fully sequenced by Addgene. If an Addgene verified full plasmid sequence is not available, please contact us prior to placing an order to request the full sequence.
How to cite: TFORF1039 was a gift from Feng Zhang (Addgene plasmid # 143908 ; http://n2t.net/addgene:143908 ; RRID:Addgene_143908)
