[The description below was written by a language model from this plasmid's Addgene catalogue record and pLannotate feature annotations shown in this document.]
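Description:
TFORF1039 is a lentiviral mammalian expression plasmid built on the pLX_TRC317 backbone and carrying the human transcription factor TSC22D1 as a synthesized open reading frame. It belongs to a barcoded transcription factor ORF collection in which each construct has a unique 24-bp barcode, so that individual factors can be identified by sequencing in pooled overexpression screens. The barcode is not annotated as a separate feature in the table. In bacteria the roughly 10.1 kb plasmid is maintained through a high-copy ColE1/pUC-type origin with ampicillin resistance (AmpR). An f1 origin and remnants of a lac/lacZα cloning region with T7 and T3 promoters are also present in the backbone. The depositor notes that the plasmid can recombine during propagation, which is common for LTR-containing vectors.

The viral portion has a third-generation, self-inactivating layout. An RSV promoter drives a truncated HIV-1 5' LTR, followed by the Ψ packaging signal with a partial gag sequence, the Rev response element for nuclear export of the genomic RNA, a cPPT/CTS element, and a ΔU3 3' LTR with a downstream SV40 polyadenylation signal. Between the LTRs there are two expression units. An SV40 early promoter drives puromycin N-acetyltransferase for selecting transduced cells, and the strong constitutive EF-1α promoter drives the TSC22D1 coding sequence, which is annotated as a transcriptional repressor. A WPRE downstream of the ORF enhances transcript stability and expression. A short U6 promoter fragment detected between the ORF and the WPRE is only a partial match, and the record does not explain its role. The construct is intended for producing lentivirus to overexpress TSC22D1 stably in mammalian cells, alone or as part of pooled transcription factor screens.
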