Features (pLannotate 1.2.2; 31 found; start..end, strand, type, name):
      5..231     +  promoter       RSV promoter: Rous sarcoma virus enhancer/promoter
    232..412     +  LTR            5' LTR (truncated): truncated 5' long terminal repeat (LTR) from HIV-1
    459..584     +  misc_feature   HIV-1 Ψ: packaging signal of human immunodeficiency virus type 1
    568..931     +  CDS            HIV-1 gag (fragment): gag protein from human immunodeficiency virus 1; gag
   1077..1310    +  misc_feature   RRE: The Rev response element (RRE) of HIV-1 allows for Rev-dependent mRNA export from the nucleus to the cytoplasm.
   1687..1713    +  CDS            Rev (fragment): human immunodeficiency virus 1 (HIV-1) Rev protein; rev; enhances nuclear export of unspliced and incompletely spliced viral mRNAs
   1720..1743    +  promoter       SV40 promoter (fragment): SV40 early promoter
   1744..1815    +  promoter       SV40 promoter (fragment): SV40 enhancer and early promoter
   1839..1974    +  rep_origin     SV40 ori: SV40 origin of replication
   2020..2616    +  CDS            PuroR (fragment): puromycin N-acetyltransferase; pac from Streptomyces; confers resistance to puromycin
   2665..2782    +  misc_feature   cPPT/CTS: central polypurine tract and central termination sequence of HIV-1
   2847..2913    +  CDS            small t antigen (fragment): SV40 (simian virus 40) small t antigen
   2920..4098    +  promoter       EF-1α promoter: strong constitutive promoter for human elongation factor EF-1α
   4115..5782    +  CDS            TSC22D1 (fragment): T22D1_HUMAN - Also known as KIAA1994, TGFB1I4, TSC22. Experimental evidence at protein level: Swiss-Prot protein existence level 1. Transcriptional repressor. Acts on the C-type natriuretic peptide (CNP) promoter. From Homo sapiens (Human).
   5840..5893    +  promoter       U6 promoter (fragment): RNA polymerase III promoter for human U6 snRNA
   5935..6523    +  misc_feature   WPRE: woodchuck hepatitis virus posttranscriptional regulatory element
   6574..6593    +  misc_feature   cPPT/CTS (fragment): central polypurine tract and central termination sequence of HIV-1
   6595..6828    +  LTR            3' LTR (ΔU3): self-inactivating 3' long terminal repeat (LTR) from HIV-1
   6906..7027    +  polyA_signal   SV40 poly(A) signal: SV40 polyadenylation signal
   7067..7202    +  rep_origin     SV40 ori: SV40 origin of replication
   7223..7241    -  promoter       T7 promoter: promoter for bacteriophage T7 RNA polymerase
   7249..7404    +  CDS            lacZα (fragment): LacZα fragment of β-galactosidase; lacZ fragment
   7409..7837    +  rep_origin     f1 ori (sequence partly withheld): f1 bacteriophage origin of replication; arrow indicates direction of (+) strand synthesis
   7890..7994    +  promoter       AmpR promoter: bla
   7995..8855    +  CDS            AmpR: β-lactamase; bla; confers resistance to ampicillin, carbenicillin, and related antibiotics
   9026..9614    +  rep_origin     ori: high-copy-number ColE1/pMB1/pBR322/pUC origin of replication
   9797..9889    +  CDS            lacI (fragment): lac repressor; lacI; The lac repressor binds to the lac operator to inhibit transcription in E. coli. This inhibition can be relieved by adding lactose or isopropyl-β-D-thiogalactopyranoside (IPTG).
   9902..9923    +  protein_bind   CAP binding site: CAP binding activates transcription in the presence of cAMP. E. coli catabolite activator protein
   9938..9968    +  promoter       lac promoter: promoter for the E. coli lac operon
   9976..9992    +  protein_bind   lac operator: The lac repressor binds to the lac operator to inhibit transcription in E. coli. This inhibition can be relieved by adding lactose or isopropyl-β-D-thiogalactopyranoside (IPTG). lac repressor encoded by lacI
  10037..10055   +  promoter       T3 promoter: promoter for bacteriophage T3 RNA polymerase
>Addgene plasmid #143908 | TFORF1039 | addgene full sequence | sequence record 404574 | Addgene NGS Result
TTAATGTAGTCTTATGCAATACTCTTGTAGTCTTGCAACATGGTAACGATGAGTTAGCAACATGCCTTAC
AAGGAGAGAAAAAGCACCGTGCATGCCGATTGGTGGAAGTAAGGTGGTACGATCGTGCCTTATTAGGAAG
GCAACAGACGGGTCTGACATGGATTGGACGAACCACTGAATTGCCGCATTGCAGAGATATTGTATTTAAG
TGCCTAGCTCGATACATAAACGGGTCTCTCTGGTTAGACCAGATCTGAGCCTGGGAGCTCTCTGGCTAAC
TAGGGAACCCACTGCTTAAGCCTCAATAAAGCTTGCCTTGAGTGCTTCAAGTAGTGTGTGCCCGTCTGTT
GTGTGACTCTGGTAACTAGAGATCCCTCAGACCCTTTTAGTCAGTGTGGAAAATCTCTAGCAGTGGCGCC
CGAACAGGGACTTGAAAGCGAAAGGGAAACCAGAGGAGCTCTCTCGACGCAGGACTCGGCTTGCTGAAGC
GCGCACGGCAAGAGGCGAGGGGCGGCGACTGGTGAGTACGCCAAAAATTTTGACTAGCGGAGGCTAGAAG
GAGAGAGATGGGTGCGAGAGCGTCAGTATTAAGCGGGGGAGAATTAGATCGCGATGGGAAAAAATTCGGT
TAAGGCCAGGGGGAAAGAAAAAATATAAATTAAAACATATAGTATGGGCAAGCAGGGAGCTAGAACGATT
CGCAGTTAATCCTGGCCTGTTAGAAACATCAGAAGGCTGTAGACAAATACTGGGACAGCTACAACCATCC
CTTCAGACAGGATCAGAAGAACTTAGATCATTATATAATACAGTAGCAACCCTCTATTGTGTGCATCAAA
GGATAGAGATAAAAGACACCAAGGAAGCTTTAGACAAGATAGAGGAAGAGCAAAACAAAAGTAAGACCAC
CGCACAGCAAGCGGCCGCTGATCTTCAGACCTGGAGGAGGAGATATGAGGGACAATTGGAGAAGTGAATT
ATATAAATATAAAGTAGTAAAAATTGAACCATTAGGAGTAGCACCCACCAAGGCAAAGAGAAGAGTGGTG
CAGAGAGAAAAAAGAGCAGTGGGAATAGGAGCTTTGTTCCTTGGGTTCTTGGGAGCAGCAGGAAGCACTA
TGGGCGCAGCGTCAATGACGCTGACGGTACAGGCCAGACAATTATTGTCTGGTATAGTGCAGCAGCAGAA
CAATTTGCTGAGGGCTATTGAGGCGCAACAGCATCTGTTGCAACTCACAGTCTGGGGCATCAAGCAGCTC
CAGGCAAGAATCCTGGCTGTGGAAAGATACCTAAAGGATCAACAGCTCCTGGGGATTTGGGGTTGCTCTG
GAAAACTCATTTGCACCACTGCTGTGCCTTGGAATGCTAGTTGGAGTAATAAATCTCTGGAACAGATTTG
GAATCACACGACCTGGATGGAGTGGGACAGAGAAATTAACAATTACACAAGCTTAATACACTCCTTAATT
GAAGAATCGCAAAACCAGCAAGAAAAGAATGAACAAGAATTATTGGAATTAGATAAATGGGCAAGTTTGT
GGAATTGGTTTAACATAACAAATTGGCTGTGGTATATAAAATTATTCATAATGATAGTAGGAGGCTTGGT
AGGTTTAAGAATAGTTTTTGCTGTACTTTCTATAGTGAATAGAGTTAGGCAGGGATATTCACCATTATCG
TTTCAGACCCACCTCCCAACCCCGAGGGGACCCATGCATTGCATCTCAATTAGTCAGCAACCAGGTGTGG
AAAGTCCCCAGGCTCCCCAGCAGGCAGAAGTATGCAAAGCATGCGTCTCAATTAGTCAGCAACCATAGTC
CCGCCCCTAACTCCGCCCATCCCGCCCCTAACTCCGCCCAGTTCCGCCCATTCTCCGCCCCATGGCTGAC
TAATTTTTTTTATTTATGCAGAGGCCGAGGCCGCCTCGGCCTCTGAGCTATTCCAGAAGTAGTGAGGAGG
CTTTTTTGGAGGCCTAGGCTTTTGCAAAAAGCTTTCTAGAGGTACCACCGGAGCTTACCATGACCGAGTA
CAAGCCCACGGTGCGCCTCGCCACCCGCGACGACGTCCCCAGGGCCGTACGCACCCTCGCCGCCGCGTTC
GCCGACTACCCCGCCACGCGCCACACCGTCGATCCGGACCGCCACATCGAGCGGGTCACCGAGCTGCAAG
AACTCTTCCTCACGCGCGTCGGGCTCGACATCGGCAAGGTGTGGGTCGCGGACGACGGCGCCGCCGTGGC
GGTCTGGACCACGCCGGAGAGCGTCGAAGCGGGGGCGGTGTTCGCCGAGATCGGCCCGCGCATGGCCGAG
TTGAGCGGTTCCCGGCTGGCCGCGCAGCAACAGATGGAAGGCCTCCTGGCGCCGCACCGGCCCAAGGAGC
CCGCGTGGTTCCTGGCCACCGTCGGCGTCTCGCCCGACCACCAGGGCAAGGGTCTGGGCAGCGCCGTCGT
GCTCCCCGGAGTGGAGGCGGCCGAGCGCGCCGGGGTGCCCGCCTTCCTGGAGACCTCCGCGCCCCGCAAC
CTCCCCTTCTACGAGCGGCTCGGCTTCACCGTCACCGCCGACGTCGAGGTGCCCGAAGGACCGCGCACCT
GGTGCATGACCCGCAAGCCCGGTGCCAGTTAACGAATTCTAGATCTTGAGACAAATGGCAGTATTCATCC
ACAATTTTAAAAGAAAAGGGGGGATTGGGGGGTACAGTGCAGGGGAAAGAATAGTAGACATAATAGCAAC
AGACATACAAACTAAAGAATTACAAAAACAAATTACAAAAATTCAAAATTTTCGGGTTTATTACAGGGAC
AGCAGAGATCCACTTTGGCGCCGGCTCGAGGCCTGCAGGTGCAAAGATGGATAAAGTTTTAAACAGAGAG
GAATCTTTGCAGCTAATGGACCTTCTAGGTCTTGAAAGGAGTGGGAATTGGCTCCGGTGCCCGTCAGTGG
GCAGAGCGCACATCGCCCACAGTCCCCGAGAAGTTGGGGGGAGGGGTCGGCAATTGAACCGGTGCCTAGA
GAAGGTGGCGCGGGGTAAACTGGGAAAGTGATGTCGTGTACTGGCTCCGCCTTTTTCCCGAGGGTGGGGG
AGAACCGTATATAAGTGCAGTAGTCGCCGTGAACGTTCTTTTTCGCAACGGGTTTGCCGCCAGAACACAG
GTAAGTGCCGTGTGTGGTTCCCGCGGGCCTGGCCTCTTTACGGGTTATGGCCCTTGCGTGCCTTGAATTA
CTTCCACCTGGCTGCAGTACGTGATTCTTGATCCCGAGCTTCGGGTTGGAAGTGGGTGGGAGAGTTCGAG
GCCTTGCGCTTAAGGAGCCCCTTCGCCTCGTGCTTGAGTTGAGGCCTGGCCTGGGCGCTGGGGCCGCCGC
GTGCGAATCTGGTGGCACCTTCGCGCCTGTCTCGCTGCTTTCGATAAGTCTCTAGCCATTTAAAATTTTT
GATGACCTGCTGCGACGCTTTTTTTCTGGCAAGATAGTCTTGTAAATGCGGGCCAAGATCTGCACACTGG
TATTTCGGTTTTTGGGGCCGCGGGCGGCGACGGGGCCCGTGCGTCCCAGCGCACATGTTCGGCGAGGCGG
GGCCTGCGAGCGCGGCCACCGAGAATCGGACGGGGGTAGTCTCAAGCTGGCCGGCCTGCTCTGGTGCCTG
GCCTCGCGCCGCCGTGTATCGCCCCGCCCTGGGCGGCAAGGCTGGCCCGGTCGGCACCAGTTGCGTGAGC
GGAAAGATGGCCGCTTCCCGGCCCTGCTGCAGGGAGCTCAAAATGGAGGACGCGGCGCTCGGGAGAGCGG
GCGGGTGAGTCACCCACACAAAGGAAAAGGGCCTTTCCGTCCTCAGCCGTCGCTTCATGTGACTCCACGG
AGTACCGGGCGCCGTCCAGGCACCTCGATTAGTTCTCGAGCTTTTGGAGTACGTCGTCTTTAGGTTGGGG
GGAGGGGTTTTATGCGATGGAGTTTCCCCACACTGAGTGGGTGGAGACTGAAGTTAGGCCAGCTTGGCAC
TTGATGTAATTCTCCTTGGAATTTGCCCTTTTTGAGTTTGGATCTTGGTTCATTCTCAAGCCTCAGACAG
TGGTTCAAAGTTTTTTTCTTCCATTTCAGGTGTCGTGAGGCTAGCACCGCCACCATGCACCAGCCGCCTG
AGTCCACCGCCGCGGCCGCCGCCGCTGCAGACATTAGCGCTAGGAAGATGGCGCACCCGGCAATGTTCCC
TCGAAGGGGCAGCGGTAGTGGCAGCGCCTCTGCTCTCAATGCAGCAGGTACCGGCGTCGGTAGTAATGCC
ACATCTTCCGAGGATTTTCCGCCTCCGTCGCTGCTTCAGCCGCCGCCCCCTGCAGCATCTTCTACGTCGG
GACCACAGCCTCCGCCTCCACAAAGCCTGAACCTCCTTTCGCAGGCTCAGCTGCAGGCACAGCCTCTTGC
GCCAGGCGGAACTCAAATGAAAAAGAAAAGTGGCTTCCAGATAACTAGCGTTACTCCTGCTCAGATCTCC
GCTAGTATCAGCTCTAACAACAGTATAGCAGAGGACACTGAGAGCTATGATGATCTGGATGAATCTCACA
CGGAAGATCTCTCTTCTTCGGAGATCCTTGATGTGTCACTTTCCAGGGCTACTGACTTAGGGGAGCCCGA
ACGCAGCTCCTCAGAAGAGACCCTAAATAACTTCCAGGAAGCCGAGACACCTGGGGCAGTCTCTCCCAAC
CAGCCCCACCTTCCTCAGCCTCATTTGCCTCACCTTCCACAACAGAATGTTGTGATCAATGGGAATGCTC
ATCCACACCACCTCCATCACCACCATCAGATTCATCATGGGCACCACCTCCAACATGGTCACCACCATCC
ATCTCATGTTGCTGTGGCCAGTGCATCCATTACTGGTGGGCCACCCTCAAGCCCAGTATCTAGAAAACTC
TCTACAACTGGAAGCTCTGACAGTATCACACCAGTTGCACCAACTTCTGCTGTATCATCCAGTGGTTCAC
CTGCATCTGTAATGACTAATATGCGTGCTCCAAGTACTACAGGTGGAATAGGTATAAATTCTGTTACTGG
CACTAGTACAGTAAATAATGTTAACATTACTGCTGTGGGTAGTTTTAATCCTAATGTGACAAGCAGCATG
CTTGGTAATGTTAATATAAGTACAAGCAATATTCCTAGTGCTGCTGGTGTGAGTGTTGGGCCTGGAGTTA
CCAGTGGTGTTAATGTGAATATCTTGAGTGGCATGGGCAATGGTACTATTTCTTCCTCTGCTGCTGTTAG
CAGTGTTCCTAATGCAGCTGCAGGGATGACTGGGGGATCGGTTTCAAGTCAGCAGCAACAACCAACAGTT
AACACTTCGAGGTTCAGAGTTGTGAAGTTAGATTCTAGTTCTGAGCCCTTTAAAAAAGGTAGATGGACTT
GCACTGAGTTCTATGAAAAAGAAAATGCTGTACCTGCTACAGAAGGTGTGCTGATAAATAAAGTGGTGGA
GACTGTAAAGCAAAATCCGATAGAAGTGACTTCTGAAAGGGAGAGCACTAGTGGGAGTTCAGTGAGCAGT
AGTGTCAGCACACTGAGTCACTATACAGAGAGTGTGGGAAGTGGAGAGATGGGAGCCCCTACTGTGGTGG
TGCAGCAGCAGCAGCAGCAACAACAACAACAACAGCAACAACCAGCTCTCCAAGGTGTGACCCTCCAACA
GATGGATTTTGGTAGCACTGGTCCACAGAGTATTCCAGCAGTTAGTATACCACAGAGTATTTCTCAGTCA
CAGATCTCACAAGTACAATTACAGTCTCAAGAACTGAGCTATCTTACCATGAAGGTTGTTTTGCTTATTG
TATATTTGTGTATGTAGTAATGAACTAGTCCGTAACTTGAAAGTATTTCGATTTCTTGGCTTTATATATC
TTGTGGAAAGGACGAATGGCGCTCCACGTCTCAATGCACACGCGTTAAGTCGACAATCAACCTCTGGATT
ACAAAATTTGTGAAAGATTGACTGGTATTCTTAACTATGTTGCTCCTTTTACGCTATGTGGATACGCTGC
TTTAATGCCTTTGTATCATGCTATTGCTTCCCGTATGGCTTTCATTTTCTCCTCCTTGTATAAATCCTGG
TTGCTGTCTCTTTATGAGGAGTTGTGGCCCGTTGTCAGGCAACGTGGCGTGGTGTGCACTGTGTTTGCTG
ACGCAACCCCCACTGGTTGGGGCATTGCCACCACCTGTCAGCTCCTTTCCGGGACTTTCGCTTTCCCCCT
CCCTATTGCCACGGCGGAACTCATCGCCGCCTGCCTTGCCCGCTGCTGGACAGGGGCTCGGCTGTTGGGC
ACTGACAATTCCGTGGTGTTGTCGGGGAAATCATCGTCCTTTCCTTGGCTGCTCGCCTGTGTTGCCACCT
GGATTCTGCGCGGGACGTCCTTCTGCTACGTCCCTTCGGCCCTCAATCCAGCGGACCTTCCTTCCCGCGG
CCTGCTGCCGGCTCTGCGGCCTCTTCCGCGTCTTCGCCTTCGCCCTCAGACGAGTCGGATCTCCCTTTGG
GCCGCCTCCCCGCGTCGACTTTAAGACCAATGACTTACAAGGCAGCTGTAGATCTTAGCCACTTTTTAAA
AGAAAAGGGGGGACTGGAAGGGCTAATTCACTCCCAACGAAGACAAGATCTGCTTTTTGCTTGTACTGGG
TCTCTCTGGTTAGACCAGATCTGAGCCTGGGAGCTCTCTGGCTAACTAGGGAACCCACTGCTTAAGCCTC
AATAAAGCTTGCCTTGAGTGCTTCAAGTAGTGTGTGCCCGTCTGTTGTGTGACTCTGGTAACTAGAGATC
CCTCAGACCCTTTTAGTCAGTGTGGAAAATCTCTAGCAGTACGTATAGTAGTTCATGTCATCTTATTATT
CAGTATTTATAACTTGCAAAGAAATGAATATCAGAGAGTGAGAGGAACTTGTTTATTGCAGCTTATAATG
GTTACAAATAAAGCAATAGCATCACAAATTTCACAAATAAAGCATTTTTTTCACTGCATTCTAGTTGTGG
TTTGTCCAAACTCATCAATGTATCTTATCATGTCTGGCTCTAGCTATCCCGCCCCTAACTCCGCCCATCC
CGCCCCTAACTCCGCCCAGTTCCGCCCATTCTCCGCCCCATGGCTGACTAATTTTTTTTATTTATGCAGA
GGCCGAGGCCGCCTCGGCCTCTGAGCTATTCCAGAAGTAGTGAGGAGGCTTTTTTGGAGGCCTAGGGACG
TACCCAATTCGCCCTATAGTGAGTCGTATTACGCGCGCTCACTGGCCGTCGTTTTACAACGTCGTGACTG
GGAAAACCCTGGCGTTACCCAACTTAATCGCCTTGCAGCACATCCCCCTTTCGCCAGCTGGCGTAATAGC
GAAGAGGCCCGCACCGATCGCCCTTCCCAACAGTTGCGCAGCCTGAATGGCGAATGGG
[124 nt withheld, positions 7409-7532]
C
[91 nt withheld, positions 7534-7624]
A
[49 nt withheld, positions 7626-7674]
CCTTTGACGTTGGAGTCCACGTTCTTT
[37 nt withheld, positions 7702-7738]
ACCCTATCTCGGTCTATTCTTTTGATTTATAAGGGATTTTGCCGATTTCGGCCTATTGGTTAAAAAATGA
GCTGATTTAACAAAAATTTAACGCGAATTTTAACAAAATATTAACGCTTACAATTTAGGTGGCACTTTTC
GGGGAAATGTGCGCGGAACCCCTATTTGTTTATTTTTCTAAATACATTCAAATATGTATCCGCTCATGAG
ACAATAACCCTGATAAATGCTTCAATAATATTGAAAAAGGAAGAGTATGAGTATTCAACATTTCCGTGTC
GCCCTTATTCCCTTTTTTGCGGCATTTTGCCTTCCTGTTTTTGCTCACCCAGAAACGCTGGTGAAAGTAA
AAGATGCTGAAGATCAGTTGGGTGCACGAGTGGGTTACATCGAACTGGATCTCAACAGCGGTAAGATCCT
TGAGAGTTTTCGCCCCGAAGAACGTTTTCCAATGATGAGCACTTTTAAAGTTCTGCTATGTGGCGCGGTA
TTATCCCGTATTGACGCCGGGCAAGAGCAACTCGGTCGCCGCATACACTATTCTCAGAATGACTTGGTTG
AGTACTCACCAGTCACAGAAAAGCATCTTACGGATGGCATGACAGTAAGAGAATTATGCAGTGCTGCCAT
AACCATGAGTGATAACACTGCGGCCAACTTACTTCTGACAACGATCGGAGGACCGAAGGAGCTAACCGCT
TTTTTGCACAACATGGGGGATCATGTAACTCGCCTTGATCGTTGGGAACCGGAGCTGAATGAAGCCATAC
CAAACGACGAGCGTGACACCACGATGCCTGTAGCAATGGCAACAACGTTGCGCAAACTATTAACTGGCGA
ACTACTTACTCTAGCTTCCCGGCAACAATTAATAGACTGGATGGAGGCGGATAAAGTTGCAGGACCACTT
CTGCGCTCGGCCCTTCCGGCTGGCTGGTTTATTGCTGATAAATCTGGAGCCGGTGAGCGTGGGTCTCGCG
GTATCATTGCAGCACTGGGGCCAGATGGTAAGCCCTCCCGTATCGTAGTTATCTACACGACGGGGAGTCA
GGCAACTATGGATGAACGAAATAGACAGATCGCTGAGATAGGTGCCTCACTGATTAAGCATTGGTAACTG
TCAGACCAAGTTTACTCATATATACTTTAGATTGATTTAAAACTTCATTTTTAATTTAAAAGGATCTAGG
TGAAGATCCTTTTTGATAATCTCATGACCAAAATCCCTTAACGTGAGTTTTCGTTCCACTGAGCGTCAGA
CCCCGTAGAAAAGATCAAAGGATCTTCTTGAGATCCTTTTTTTCTGCGCGTAATCTGCTGCTTGCAAACA
AAAAAACCACCGCTACCAGCGGTGGTTTGTTTGCCGGATCAAGAGCTACCAACTCTTTTTCCGAAGGTAA
CTGGCTTCAGCAGAGCGCAGATACCAAATACTGTTCTTCTAGTGTAGCCGTAGTTAGGCCACCACTTCAA
GAACTCTGTAGCACCGCCTACATACCTCGCTCTGCTAATCCTGTTACCAGTGGCTGCTGCCAGTGGCGAT
AAGTCGTGTCTTACCGGGTTGGACTCAAGACGATAGTTACCGGATAAGGCGCAGCGGTCGGGCTGAACGG
GGGGTTCGTGCACACAGCCCAGCTTGGAGCGAACGACCTACACCGAACTGAGATACCTACAGCGTGAGCT
ATGAGAAAGCGCCACGCTTCCCGAAGGGAGAAAGGCGGACAGGTATCCGGTAAGCGGCAGGGTCGGAACA
GGAGAGCGCACGAGGGAGCTTCCAGGGGGAAACGCCTGGTATCTTTATAGTCCTGTCGGGTTTCGCCACC
TCTGACTTGAGCGTCGATTTTTGTGATGCTCGTCAGGGGGGCGGAGCCTATGGAAAAACGCCAGCAACGC
GGCCTTTTTACGGTTCCTGGCCTTTTGCTGGCCTTTTGCTCACATGTTCTTTCCTGCGTTATCCCCTGAT
TCTGTGGATAACCGTATTACCGCCTTTGAGTGAGCTGATACCGCTCGCCGCAGCCGAACGACCGAGCGCA
GCGAGTCAGTGAGCGAGGAAGCGGAAGAGCGCCCAATACGCAAACCGCCTCTCCCCGCGCGTTGGCCGAT
TCATTAATGCAGCTGGCACGACAGGTTTCCCGACTGGAAAGCGGGCAGTGAGCGCAACGCAATTAATGTG
AGTTAGCTCACTCATTAGGCACCCCAGGCTTTACACTTTATGCTTCCGGCTCGTATGTTGTGTGGAATTG
TGAGCGGATAACAATTTCACACAGGAAACAGCTATGACCATGATTACGCCAAGCGCGCAATTAACCCTCA
CTAAAGGGAACAAAAGCTGGAGCTGCAAGC
