>Addgene plasmid #143908 | TFORF1039 | depositor partial sequence | sequence record 283851 | Insert
ACCGCCACCATGCACCAGCCGCCTGAGTCCACCGCCGCGGCCGCCGCCGCTGCAGACATTAGCGCTAGGA
AGATGGCGCACCCGGCAATGTTCCCTCGAAGGGGCAGCGGTAGTGGCAGCGCCTCTGCTCTCAATGCAGC
AGGTACCGGCGTCGGTAGTAATGCCACATCTTCCGAGGATTTTCCGCCTCCGTCGCTGCTTCAGCCGCCG
CCCCCTGCAGCATCTTCTACGTCGGGACCACAGCCTCCGCCTCCACAAAGCCTGAACCTCCTTTCGCAGG
CTCAGCTGCAGGCACAGCCTCTTGCGCCAGGCGGAACTCAAATGAAAAAGAAAAGTGGCTTCCAGATAAC
TAGCGTTACTCCTGCTCAGATCTCCGCTAGTATCAGCTCTAACAACAGTATAGCAGAGGACACTGAGAGC
TATGATGATCTGGATGAATCTCACACGGAAGATCTCTCTTCTTCGGAGATCCTTGATGTGTCACTTTCCA
GGGCTACTGACTTAGGGGAGCCCGAACGCAGCTCCTCAGAAGAGACCCTAAATAACTTCCAGGAAGCCGA
GACACCTGGGGCAGTCTCTCCCAACCAGCCCCACCTTCCTCAGCCTCATTTGCCTCACCTTCCACAACAG
AATGTTGTGATCAATGGGAATGCTCATCCACACCACCTCCATCACCACCATCAGATTCATCATGGGCACC
ACCTCCAACATGGTCACCACCATCCATCTCATGTTGCTGTGGCCAGTGCATCCATTACTGGTGGGCCACC
CTCAAGCCCAGTATCTAGAAAACTCTCTACAACTGGAAGCTCTGACAGTATCACACCAGTTGCACCAACT
TCTGCTGTATCATCCAGTGGTTCACCTGCATCTGTAATGACTAATATGCGTGCTCCAAGTACTACAGGTG
GAATAGGTATAAATTCTGTTACTGGCACTAGTACAGTAAATAATGTTAACATTACTGCTGTGGGTAGTTT
TAATCCTAATGTGACAAGCAGCATGCTTGGTAATGTTAATATAAGTACAAGCAATATTCCTAGTGCTGCT
GGTGTGAGTGTTGGGCCTGGAGTTACCAGTGGTGTTAATGTGAATATCTTGAGTGGCATGGGCAATGGTA
CTATTTCTTCCTCTGCTGCTGTTAGCAGTGTTCCTAATGCAGCTGCAGGGATGACTGGGGGATCGGTTTC
AAGTCAGCAGCAACAACCAACAGTTAACACTTCGAGGTTCAGAGTTGTGAAGTTAGATTCTAGTTCTGAG
CCCTTTAAAAAAGGTAGATGGACTTGCACTGAGTTCTATGAAAAAGAAAATGCTGTACCTGCTACAGAAG
GTGTGCTGATAAATAAAGTGGTGGAGACTGTAAAGCAAAATCCGATAGAAGTGACTTCTGAAAGGGAGAG
CACTAGTGGGAGTTCAGTGAGCAGTAGTGTCAGCACACTGAGTCACTATACAGAGAGTGTGGGAAGTGGA
GAGATGGGAGCCCCTACTGTGGTGGTGCAGCAGCAGCAGCAGCAACAACAACAACAACAGCAACAACCAG
CTCTCCAAGGTGTGACCCTCCAACAGATGGATTTTGGTAGCACTGGTCCACAGAGTATTCCAGCAGTTAG
TATACCACAGAGTATTTCTCAGTCACAGATCTCACAAGTACAATTACAGTCTCAAGAACTGAGCTATCTT
ACCATGAAGGTTGTTTTGCTTATTGTATATTTGTGTATGTAGTAATGAACTAGTCCGTAACTTGAAAGTA
TTTCGATTTCTTGGCTTTATATATCTTGTGGAAAGGACGAATGGCGCTCCACGTCTCAATGCAC
