>Addgene plasmid #143908 | TFORF1039 | depositor partial sequence | sequence record 283852 | Barcode
ATGGCGCTCCACGTCTCAATGCAC
